>Addgene plasmid #108191 | pET15b+R2(L171C)X | addgene full sequence | sequence record 208577 | Addgene NGS Result
TAATACGACTCACTATAGGGGAATTGTGAGCGGATAACAATTCCCCTCTAGAAATAATTTTGTTTAACTT
TAAGAAGGAGATATACCATGGGCAGCAGCCATCATCATCATCATCACAGCAGCGGCCTGGTGCCGCGCGG
CAGCCATATGAACGCAAACGACAACGTGGTCATCGTCGGTACCGGACTGGCTGGCGTTGAGGTCGCCTTC
GGCCTGCGCGCCAGCGGCTGGGAAGGCAATATCCGGTTGGTGGGGGATGCGACGGTAATTCCCCATCACC
TACCACCGCTATCCAAAGCTTACTTGGCCGGCAAAGCCACAGCGGAAAGCCTGTACCTGAGAACCCCAGA
TGCCTATGCAGCGCAGAACATCCAACTACTCGGAGGCACACAGGTAACGGCTATCAACCGCGACCGACAG
CAAGTAATCCTATCGGATGGCCGGGCACTGGATTACGACCGGCTGGTATTGGCTACCGGAGGGCGTCCAA
GACCCCTACCGGTGGCCAGTGGCGCAGTTGGAAAGGCGAACAACTTTCGATACCTGCGCACACTGGAGGA
CGCCGAGTGCATTCGCCGGCAGCTGATTGCGGATAACCGTCTGGTGGTGATTGGTGGCGGCTACATTGGC
CTTGAAGTGGCTGCCACCGCCATCAAGGCGAACATGCACGTCACCCTGCTTGATACGGCAGCCCGGGTTC
TGGAGCGGGTTACCGCCCCGCCGGTATCGGCCTTTTACGAGCACCTACACCGCGAAGCCGGCGTTGACAT
ACGAACCGGCACGCAGGTGTGCGGGTTCGAGATGTCGACCGACCAACAGAAGGTTACCGCCGTCCTCTGC
GAGGACGGCACAAGGCTGCCAGCGGATCTGGTAATCGCCGGGATTGGCCTGATACCAAACTGCGAGTTGG
CCAGTGCGGCCGGCCTGCAGGTTGATAACGGCATCGTGATCAACGAACACATGCAGACCTCTGATCCCTT
GATCATGGCCGTCGGCGACTGTGCCCGATTTCACAGTCAGCTCTATGACCGCTGGGTGCGTATCGAATCG
GTGCCCAATGCCTTGGAGCAGGCACGAAAGATCGCCGCCATCCTCTGTGGCAAGGTGCCACGCGATGAGG
CGGCGCCCTGGTTCTGGTCCGATCAGTATGAGATCGGATTGAAGATGGTCGGACTGTCCGAAGGGTACGA
CCGGATCATTGTCCGCGGCTCTTTGGCGCAACCCGACTTCAGCGTTTTCTACCTGCAGGGAGACCGGGTA
TTGGCGGTCGATACAGTGAACCGTCCAGTGGAGTTCAACCAGTCAAAACAAATAATCACGGATCGTTTGC
CGGTTGAACCAAACCTACTCGGTGACGAAAGCGTGCCGTTAAAGGAAATCATCGCCGCCGCCAAAGCTGA
ACTGAGTAGTGCCGGTGGAGGCGGCTCTGGTGGCGGAGGTAGCCATATGATGAAAGCCAAAGTGATCGAT
GCAGTTTCTTTCAGTTACATCCTGCGTACCGTGGGCGATTTCCTGAGCGAAGCCAACTTTATTGTGACGA
AAGAAGGCATTCGTGTTAGTGGTATCGATCCGAGCCGCGTGGTTTTTCTGGATATCTTCCTGCCGAGCTC
TTACTTTGAAGGCTTCGAAGTTAGCCAGGAAAAAGAAATCATCGGTTTCAAACTGGAAGATGTGAACGAT
ATTCTGAAACGTGTTCTGAAAGATGATACCCTGATCCTGAGTAGCAATGAATCTAAACTGACCCTGACGT
TTGATGGTGAATTTACCCGCAGTTTTGAACTGCCGCTGATTCAGGTGGAATCTACGCAGCCGCCGAGTGT
TAATCTGGAATTTCCGTTCAAAGCGCAGCTGCTGACCATTACGTTTGCCGATATTATCGATGAACTGAGT
GATCTGGGCGAAGTGCTGAACATCCATAGCAAAGAAAACAAACTGTACTTCGAAGTGATCGGTGATTGCA
GCACCGCGAAAGTTGAACTGTCTACCGATAACGGCACGCTGCTGGAAGCGTCTGGTGCCGATGTGTCTAG
TAGCTATGGCATGGAATACGTTGCAAATACCACGAAAATGCGTCGCGCGAGCGATTCTATGGAACTGTAC
TTCGGTAGCCAGATTCCGCTGAAACTGCGTTTTAAACTGCCGCAGGAAGGCTACGGTGATTTCTACATCG
CACCGCGCGCGGACGGCGGTGGCGGCAGCCCTCCACCTCCACCGCCTCCTCCACCGCCACCACCGCCGCC
TCCACCTCCACCGCCGCCCGGAGGTGGTGGCTCTATGTCTAAAGTAGTGTATGTGTCACATGATGGAACG
CGTCGCGAACTGGATGTGGCGGATGGCGTCAGCCTGATGCAGGCTGCAGTCTCCAATGGTATCTACGATA
TTGTCGGTGATTGTGGCGGCAGCGCCAGCTGTGCCACCTGCCATGTCTATGTGAACGAAGCGTTCACGGA
CAAGGTGCCCGCCGCCAACGAGCGGGAAATCGGCATGCTGGAGAGCGTCACGGCCGAACTGAAGCCGAAC
AGCAGGCTCAGCTGCCAGATCATCATGACGCCCGAGCTGGATGGCATCGTGGTCGATGTTCCCGATAGGC
AATGGTAAGGATCCGGCTGCTAACAAAGCCCGAAAGGAAGCTGAGTTGGCTGCTGCCACCGCTGAGCAAT
AACTAGCATAACCCCTTGGGGCCTCTAAACGGGTCTTGAGGGGTTTTTTGCTGAAAGGAGGAACTATATC
CGGATATCCCGCAAGAGGCCCGGCAGTACCGGCATAACCAAGCCTATGCCTACAGCATCCAGGGTGACGG
TGCCGAGGATGACGATGAGCGCATTGTTAGATTTCATACACGGTGCCTGACTGCGTTAGCAATTTAACTG
TGATAAACTACCGCATTAAAGCTTATCGATGATAAGCTGTCAAACATGAGAATTCTTGAAGACGAAAGGG
CCTCGTGATACGCCTATTTTTATAGGTTAATGTCATGATAATAATGGTTTCTTAGACGTCAGGTGGCACT
TTTCGGGGAAATGTGCGCGGAACCCCTATTTGTTTATTTTTCTAAATACATTCAAATATGTATCCGCTCA
TGAGACAATAACCCTGATAAATGCTTCAATAATATTGAAAAAGGAAGAGTATGAGTATTCAACATTTCCG
TGTCGCCCTTATTCCCTTTTTTGCGGCATTTTGCCTTCCTGTTTTTGCTCACCCAGAAACGCTGGTGAAA
GTAAAAGATGCTGAAGATCAGTTGGGTGCACGAGTGGGTTACATCGAACTGGATCTCAACAGCGGTAAGA
TCCTTGAGAGTTTTCGCCCCGAAGAACGTTTTCCAATGATGAGCACTTTTAAAGTTCTGCTATGTGGCGC
GGTATTATCCCGTGTTGACGCCGGGCAAGAGCAACTCGGTCGCCGCATACACTATTCTCAGAATGACTTG
GTTGAGTACTCACCAGTCACAGAAAAGCATCTTACGGATGGCATGACAGTAAGAGAATTATGCAGTGCTG
CCATAACCATGAGTGATAACACTGCGGCCAACTTACTTCTGACAACGATCGGAGGACAGAAGGAGCTAAC
CGCTTTTTTGCACAACATGGGGGATCATGTAACTCGCCTTGATCGTTGGGAACCGGAGCTGAATGAAGCC
ATACCAAACGACGAGCGTGACACCACGATGCCTGCAGCAATGGCAACAACGTTGCGCAAACTATTAACTG
GCGAACTACTTACTCTAGCTTCCCGGCAACAATTAATAGACTGGATGGAGGCGGATAAAGTTGCAGGACC
ACTTCTGCGCTCGGCCCTTCCGGCTGGCTGGTTTATTGCTGATAAATCTGGAGCCGGTGAGCGTGGGTCT
CGCGGTATCATTGCAGCACTGGGGCCAGATGGTAAGCCCTCCCGTATCGTAGTTATCTACACGACGGGGA
GTCAGGCAACTATGGATGAACGAAATAGACAGATCGCTGAGATAGGTGCCTCACTGATTAAGCATTGGTA
ACTGTCAGACCAAGTTTACTCATATATACTTTAGATTGATTTAAAACTTCATTTTTAATTTAAAAGGATC
TAGGTGAAGATCCTTTTTGATAATCTCATGACCAAAATCCCTTAACGTGAGTTTTCGTTCCACTGAGCGT
CAGACCCCGTAGAAAAGATCAAAGGATCTTCTTGAGATCCTTTTTTTCTGCGCGTAATCTGCTGCTTGCA
AACAAAAAAACCACCGCTACCAGCGGTGGTTTGTTTGCCGGATCAAGAGCTACCAACTCTTTTTCCGAAG
GTAACTGGCTTCAGCAGAGCGCAGATACCAAATACTGTCCTTCTAGTGTAGCCGTAGTTAGGCCACCACT
TCAAGAACTCTGTAGCACCGCCTACATACCTCGCTCTGCTAATCCTGTTACCAGTGGCTGCTGCCAGTGG
CGATAAGTCGTGTCTTACCGGGTTGGACTCAAGACGATAGTTACCGGATAAGGCGCAGCGGTCGGGCTGA
ACGGGGGGTTCGTGCACACAGCCCAGCTTGGAGCGAACGACCTACACCGAACTGAGATACCTACAGCGTG
AGCTATGAGAAAGCGCCACGCTTCCCGAAGGGAGAAAGGCGGACAGGTATCCGGTAAGCGGCAGGGTCGG
AACAGGAGAGCGCACGAGGGAGCTTCCAGGGGGAAACGCCTGGTATCTTTATAGTCCTGTCGGGTTTCGC
CACCTCTGACTTGAGCGTCGATTTTTGTGATGCTCGTCAGGGGGGCGGAGCCTATGGAAAAACGCCAGCA
ACGCGGCCTTTTTACGGTTCCTGGCCTTTTGCTGGCCTTTTGCTCACATGTTCTTTCCTGCGTTATCCCC
TGATTCTGTGGATAACCGTATTACCGCCTTTGAGTGAGCTGATACCGCTCGCCGCAGCCGAACGACCGAG
CGCAGCGAGTCAGTGAGCGAGGAAGCGGAAGAGCGCCTGATGCGGTATTTTCTCCTTACGCATCTGTGCG
GTATTTCACACCGCAATGGTGCACTCTCAGTACAATCTGCTCTGATGCCGCATAGTTAAGCCAGTATACA
CTCCGCTATCGCTACGTGACTGGGTCATGGCTGCGCCCCGACACCCGCCAACACCCGCTGACGCGCCCTG
ACGGGCTTGTCTGCTCCCGGCATCCGCTTACAGACAAGCTGTGACCGTCTCCGGGAGCTGCATGTGTCAG
AGGTTTTCACCGTCATCACCGAAACGCGCGAGGCAGCTGCGGTAAAGCTCATCAGCGTGGTCGTGAAGCG
ATTCACAGATGTCTGCCTGTTCATCCGCGTCCAGCTCGTTGAGTTTCTCCAGAAGCGTTAATGTCTGGCT
TCTGATAAAGCGGGCCATGTTAAGGGCGGTTTTTTCCTGTTTGGTCACTGATGCCTCCGTGTAAGGGGGA
TTTCTGTTCATGGGGGTAATGATACCGATGAAACGAGAGAGGATGCTCACGATACGGGTTACTGATGATG
AACATGCCCGGTTACTGGAACGTTGTGAGGGTAAACAACTGGCGGTATGGATGCGGCGGGACCAGAGAAA
AATCACTCAGGGTCAATGCCAGCGCTTCGTTAATACAGATGTAGGTGTTCCACAGGGTAGCCAGCAGCAT
CCTGCGATGCAGATCCGGAACATAATGGTGCAGGGCGCTGACTTCCGCGTTTCCAGACTTTACGAAACAC
GGAAACCGAAGACCATTCATGTTGTTGCTCAGGTCGCAGACGTTTTGCAGCAGCAGTCGCTTCACGTTCG
CTCGCGTATCGGTGATTCATTCTGCTAACCAGTAAGGCAACCCCGCCAGCCTAGCCGGGTCCTCAACGAC
AGGAGCACGATCATGCGCACCCGTGGCCAGGACCCAACGCTGCCCGAGATGCGCCGCGTGCGGCTGCTGG
AGATGGCGGACGCGATGGATATGTTCTGCCAAGGGTTGGTTTGCGCATTCACAGTTCTCCGCAAGAATTG
ATTGGCTCCAATTCTTGGAGTGGTGAATCCGTTAGCGAGGTGCCGCCGGCTTCCATTCAGGTCGAGGTGG
CCCGGCTCCATGCACCGCGACGCAACGCGGGGAGGCAGACAAGGTATAGGGCGGCGCCTACAATCCATGC
CAACCCGTTCCATGTGCTCGCCGAGGCGGCATAAATCGCCGTGACGATCAGCGGTCCAATGATCGAAGTT
AGGCTGGTAAGAGCCGCGAGCGATCCTTGAAGCTGTCCCTGATGGTCGTCATCTACCTGCCTGGACAGCA
TGGCCTGCAACGCGGGCATCCCGATGCCGCCGGAAGCGAGAAGAATCATAATGGGGAAGGCCATCCAGCC
TCGCGTCGCGAACGCCAGCAAGACGTAGCCCAGCGCGTCGGCCGCCATGCCGGCGATAATGGCCTGCTTC
TCGCCGAAACGTTTGGTGGCGGGACCAGTGACGAAGGCTTGAGCGAGGGCGTGCAAGATTCCGAATACCG
CAAGCGACAGGCCGATCATCGTCGCGCTCCAGCGAAAGCGGTCCTCGCCGAAAATGACCCAGAGCGCTGC
CGGCACCTGTCCTACGAGTTGCATGATAAAGAAGACAGTCATAAGTGCGGCGACGATAGTCATGCCCCGC
GCCCACCGGAAGGAGCTGACTGGGTTGAAGGCTCTCAAGGGCATCGGTCGAGATCCCGGTGCCTAATGAG
TGAGCTAACTTACATTAATTGCGTTGCGCTCACTGCCCGCTTTCCAGTCGGGAAACCTGTCGTGCCAGCT
GCATTAATGAATCGGCCAACGCGCGGGGAGAGGCGGTTTGCGTATTGGGCGCCAGGGTGGTTTTTCTTTT
CACCAGTGAGACGGGCAACAGCTGATTGCCCTTCACCGCCTGGCCCTGAGAGAGTTGCAGCAAGCGGTCC
ACGCTGGTTTGCCCCAGCAGGCGAAAATCCTGTTTGATGGTGGTTAACGGCGGGATATAACATGAGCTGT
CTTCGGTATCGTCGTATCCCACTACCGAGATATCCGCACCAACGCGCAGCCCGGACTCGGTAATGGCGCG
CATTGCGCCCAGCGCCATCTGATCGTTGGCAACCAGCATCGCAGTGGGAACGATGCCCTCATTCAGCATT
TGCATGGTTTGTTGAAAACCGGACATGGCACTCCAGTCGCCTTCCCGTTCCGCTATCGGCTGAATTTGAT
TGCGAGTGAGATATTTATGCCAGCCAGCCAGACGCAGACGCGCCGAGACAGAACTTAATGGGCCCGCTAA
CAGCGCGATTTGCTGGTGACCCAATGCGACCAGATGCTCCACGCCCAGTCGCGTACCGTCTTCATGGGAG
AAAATAATACTGTTGATGGGTGTCTGGTCAGAGACATCAAGAAATAACGCCGGAACATTAGTGCAGGCAG
CTTCCACAGCAATGGCATCCTGGTCATCCAGCGGATAGTTAATGATCAGCCCACTGACGCGTTGCGCGAG
AAGATTGTGCACCGCCGCTTTACAGGCTTCGACGCCGCTTCGTTCTACCATCGACACCACCACGCTGGCA
CCCAGTTGATCGGCGCGAGATTTAATCGCCGCGACAATTTGCGACGGCGCGTGCAGGGCCAGACTGGAGG
TGGCAACGCCAATCAGCAACGACTGTTTGCCCGCCAGTTGTTGTGCCACGCGGTTGGGAATGTAATTCAG
CTCCGCCATCGCCGCTTCCACTTTTTCCCGCGTTTTCGCAGAAACGTGGCTGGCCTGGTTCACCACGCGG
GAAACGGTCTGATAAGAGACACCGGCATACTCTGCGACATCGTATAACGTTACTGGTTTCACATTCACCA
CCCTGAATTGACTCTCTTCCGGGCGCTATCATGCCATACCGCGAAAGGTTTTGCGCCATTCGATGGTGTC
CGGGATCTCGACGCTCTCCCTTATGCGACTCCTGCATTAGGAAGCAGCCCAGTAGTAGGTTGAGGCCGTT
GAGCACCGCCGCCGCAAGGAATGGTGCATGCAAGGAGATGGCGCCCAACAGTCCCCCGGCCACGGGGCCT
GCCACCATACCCACGCCGAAACAAGCGCTCATGAGCCCGAAGTGGCGAGCCCGATCTTCCCCATCGGTGA
TGTCGGCGATATAGGCGCCAGCAACCGCACCTGTGGCGCCGGTGATGCCGGCCACGATGCGTCCGGCGTA
GAGGATCGAGATCTCGATCCCGCGAAAT
Features (pLannotate 1.2.2; 24 found; start..end, strand, type, name):
      1..19      +  promoter       T7 promoter: promoter for bacteriophage T7 RNA polymerase
     20..44      +  protein_bind   lac operator: The lac repressor binds to the lac operator to inhibit transcription in E. coli. This inhibition can be relieved by adding lactose or isopropyl-β-D-thiogalactopyranoside (IPTG). lac repressor encoded by lacI
     59..81      +  RBS            RBS: efficient ribosome binding site from bacteriophage T7 gene 10 (Olins and Rangwala, 1989)
    100..116     +  CDS            capTEV™ (fragment): composite tag for in vivo biotinylation, TEV protease cleavage, and 6xHis tagging
    127..144     +  CDS            thrombin site: thrombin recognition and cleavage site
    148..1407    +  CDS            camA: CAMA_PSEPU - Experimental evidence at protein level: Swiss-Prot protein existence level 1. The oxidation of camphor by cytochrome P450-CAM CamC requires the participation of the flavoprotein, putidaredoxin reductase CamA, and the iron-sulfur protein, putidaredoxin CamB, to mediate the transfer of electrons from NADH to P450 for oxygen activation. From Pseudomonas putida (Arthrobacter siderocapsulatus).
   1412..1436    +  CDS            FAPα2 (fragment): fluorogen-activating protein composed of a dimer of the L5-MG single-chain antibody fragment (Szent-Gyorgyi et al., 2008) binds malachite green derivatives to produce red fluorescence
   1450..2184    +  CDS            pcn2: PCNA2_SACS2 - Also known as pcnA-2. Experimental evidence at protein level: Swiss-Prot protein existence level 1. One of the sliding clamp subunits that acts as a moving platform for DNA processing. Responsible for tethering the catalytic subunit of DNA polymerase to DNA during high-speed replication. Heterotrimer stimulates the Holliday junction resolvase Hjc. DNA polymerase I, DNA ligase and the flap endonuclease may be constitutively associated with the PCNA heterotrimer forming a scanning complex able to couple DNA synthesis and Okazaki fragment maturation. From Saccharolobus solfataricus
   2275..2595    +  CDS            camB: PUTX_PSEPU - Experimental evidence at protein level: Swiss-Prot protein existence level 1. The oxidation of camphor by cytochrome P450-CAM requires the participation of a flavoprotein, putidaredoxin reductase, and an iron- sulfur protein, putidaredoxin, to mediate the transfer of electrons from NADH to P450 for oxygen activation. From Pseudomonas putida (Arthrobacter siderocapsulatus).
   2606..2655    +  CDS            SET1 (fragment): solubility-enhancement tag derived from T7 phage gene 10B
   2663..2710    +  terminator     T7 terminator: transcription terminator for bacteriophage T7 RNA polymerase
   2733..2837    -  CDS            TcR (fragment): tetracycline efflux protein; tet; confers resistance to tetracycline
   2885..2913    -  promoter       tet promoter: E. coli promoter for tetracycline efflux protein gene
   3026..3130    +  promoter       AmpR promoter: bla
   3131..3991    +  CDS            AmpR: β-lactamase; bla; confers resistance to ampicillin, carbenicillin, and related antibiotics
   4162..4750    +  rep_origin     ori: high-copy-number ColE1/pMB1/pBR322/pUC origin of replication
   4936..5075    -  misc_feature   bom: basis of mobility region from pBR322
   5177..5368    -  CDS            rop: Rop protein, which maintains plasmids at low copy number; rop
   5385..5765    +  CDS            YPB1_ECOLX: Protein predicted: Swiss-Prot protein existence level 4. From Escherichia coli.
   6007..6631    -  CDS            TcR (fragment): tetracycline efflux protein; tet; confers resistance to tetracycline
   6646..6667    -  protein_bind   CAP binding site: CAP binding activates transcription in the presence of cAMP. E. coli catabolite activator protein
   6680..7762    -  CDS            lacI: lac repressor; lacI; The lac repressor binds to the lac operator to inhibit transcription in E. coli. This inhibition can be relieved by adding lactose or isopropyl-β-D-thiogalactopyranoside (IPTG).
   7763..7840    -  promoter       lacI promoter: lacI
   7848..8127    -  CDS            TcR (fragment): tetracycline efflux protein; tet; confers resistance to tetracycline
