[The description below was written by a language model from this plasmid's Addgene catalogue record and pLannotate feature annotations shown in this document.]
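Description:
pET15b+R2(L171C)X is a bacterial expression plasmid built on the pET-15b backbone for producing a three-part fusion protein in E. coli. It is about 8.15 kb in total, with an insert of roughly 2.5 kb placed between the NcoI and BamHI sites. The plasmid replicates from a pBR322-type origin accompanied by the bom region and the rop gene, which keeps copy number low, and it is selected with ampicillin through the β-lactamase gene. Several tetracycline-resistance fragments appear in the annotation, but these are non-functional remnants of the pBR322 lineage. Short hits to capTEV, FAPα2 and SET1 are fragmentary. They most likely reflect the His tag, linker sequence and vector-derived sequence near the terminator rather than genuine functional modules.

Expression is driven by a T7 promoter with an adjacent lac operator and the T7 gene 10 ribosome binding site, and it ends at the T7 terminator. A plasmid-borne lacI gene supplies the repressor, so transcription needs a host providing T7 RNA polymerase and is induced with IPTG. The open reading frame starts with an N-terminal His6 tag and a thrombin cleavage site. These are followed by putidaredoxin reductase (PdR, camA) from Pseudomonas putida, the PCNA2 sliding-clamp subunit from Sulfolobus solfataricus carrying the L171C substitution, and putidaredoxin (PdX, camB) carrying C73S/C85S. PdR and PdX are the flavoprotein and iron-sulfur protein that pass electrons from NADH to cytochrome P450cam. PCNA2 is one subunit of a heterotrimeric ring and so can act as an assembly scaffold. According to the associated publication title, the construct belongs to work on artificial self-sufficient P450 systems carrying multiple auxiliary proteins. The record does not state the specific role of the introduced cysteine.
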