Addgene plasmid #108191: pET15b+R2(L171C)X
Purpose: Expresses PdR-PCNA2(L171C)-PdX fusion protein in E. coli
Depositing lab: Teruyuki Nagamune. Depositing organization: The University of Tokyo. Publication: Artificial Self-Sufficient Cytochrome P450 Containing Multiple Auxiliary Proteins Demonstrates Improved Monooxygenase Activity. Haga T, Hirakawa H, Nagamune T. Biotechnol J. 2018 Dec;13(12):e1800088. doi: 10.1002/biot.201800088. Epub 2018 Aug 14. PubMed 30039932.
Backbone
  Vector backbone: pET-15b
  Backbone manufacturer: Merck Millipore
  Backbone size w/o insert (bp): 5638
  Total vector size (bp): 8151
  Vector type: Bacterial Expression
Growth in bacteria
  Bacterial resistance: Ampicillin, 100 μg/mL
  Growth temperature: 37°C
  Growth strain: DH5alpha
  Growth instructions: Supplement with 1% glucose is recommended to suppress leaky expression.
  Copy number: Low Copy
Gene/Insert
  Gene/Insert name: PdR-PCNA2(L171C)-PdX fusion protein
  Species: Synthetic; Sulfolobus solfataricus P2, Pseudomonas putida
  Insert size (bp): 2513
  Mutation: L171C (PCNA2); C73S/C85S (PdX)
  Promoter: T7 promoter
  Tag / fusion protein: His6 tag (N terminal on backbone)
  Cloning method: Restriction Enzyme; 5′ cloning site NcoI (not destroyed); 3′ cloning site BamHI (not destroyed)
  Sequencing primers: 5′ T7; 3′ T7 Terminal
Resource information
  A portion of this plasmid was derived from a plasmid made by: Masahiro Goto, Kyushu University
Terms and licenses: Academic/Nonprofit Terms; Industry Terms: Not Available to Industry
How to cite: pET15b+R2(L171C)X was a gift from Teruyuki Nagamune (Addgene plasmid # 108191 ; http://n2t.net/addgene:108191 ; RRID:Addgene_108191)
